Addgene plasmid #107452: pYES2.1-pomMet16
Purpose: Overexpression of MET fusion protein in S. cerevisiae
Depositing lab: Clare O'Connor. Depositing organization: Boston College. Publication: Pathways over Time: Functional Genomics Research in an Introductory Laboratory Course. Reeves TD, Warner DM, Ludlow LH, O'Connor CM. CBE Life Sci Educ. 2018 Spring;17(1). pii: 17/1/ar1. doi: 10.1187/cbe.17-01-0012. PubMed 29326101.
Backbone
  Vector backbone: pYES2.1
  Backbone manufacturer: Invitrogen
  Backbone size w/o insert (bp): 5886
  Vector type: Yeast Expression
  Selectable markers: URA3
Growth in bacteria
  Bacterial resistance: Ampicillin, 100 μg/mL
  Growth temperature: 37°C
  Growth strain: DH5alpha
  Copy number: High Copy
Gene/Insert
  Gene/Insert name: Met16
  Species: S. pombe (fission yeast)
  Insert size (bp): 798
  Entrez Gene: met16 (a.k.a. SPAC13G7.06)
  Promoter: GAL1
  Tag / fusion protein: V5-His (C terminal on insert)
  Cloning method: TOPO Cloning
  Sequencing primers: 5′ AATATACCTCTATACTTTAACGTC; 3′ ACCGAGGAGAGGGTTAGGGAT
Terms and licenses: Academic/Nonprofit Terms; Industry Terms: Not Available to Industry
Depositor comments: S. pombe Met16 gene is homologous to the S. cerevesiae MET16 gene.
How to cite: pYES2.1-pomMet16 was a gift from Clare O'Connor (Addgene plasmid # 107452 ; http://n2t.net/addgene:107452 ; RRID:Addgene_107452)
