[The description below was written by a language model from this plasmid's Addgene catalogue record and pLannotate feature annotations shown in this document.]
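Description:
pYES2.1-pomMet16 is a yeast expression plasmid built on the Invitrogen pYES2.1 backbone for galactose-inducible overexpression of a fission yeast methionine-pathway enzyme in Saccharomyces cerevisiae. It is an E. coli/yeast shuttle vector. In bacteria it replicates at high copy from a ColE1/pUC-type origin and is selected with ampicillin through the β-lactamase gene. In yeast it is maintained episomally by the 2μ origin, with an adjacent fragment of 2μ plasmid sequence annotated as RAF1. Yeast selection uses URA3, which complements uracil auxotrophy and can be counterselected with 5-FOA. An f1 origin is also present, allowing single-stranded DNA production. Short annotated fragments of lacI and a tet promoter appear to be backbone remnants rather than functional elements.

The insert is the 798 bp Schizosaccharomyces pombe met16 coding sequence, introduced by TOPO cloning downstream of the S. cerevisiae GAL1 promoter and followed by the CYC1 terminator. The encoded enzyme reduces PAPS to sulfite in a thioredoxin-linked reaction and is required for methionine synthesis. The depositor notes that it is homologous to S. cerevisiae MET16. The catalogue lists a C-terminal V5-His fusion. The feature table annotates the V5 epitope just downstream of the open reading frame but does not separately call a His tag. A T7 promoter lies between GAL1 and the insert and could drive in vitro transcription. The stated purpose is overexpression of the tagged MET fusion protein in budding yeast. The associated publication describes a functional genomics teaching laboratory, which suggests use in testing conservation of function across yeast species, although the record does not spell out specific experiments.
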