Features (pLannotate 1.2.2; 15 found; start..end, strand, type, name):
      1..442     +  promoter       GAL1 promoter: S. cerevisiae GAL1; inducible promoter, regulated by Gal4
    474..492     +  promoter       T7 promoter: promoter for bacteriophage T7 RNA polymerase
    512..1309    +  CDS            met16: MET16_SCHPO - Protein inferred from homology: Swiss-Prot protein existence level 3. The NADP dependent reduction of PAPS into sulfite involves thioredoxin which probably plays the role of a thiol carrier (By similarity). Required for methionine synthesis. From Schizosaccharomyces pombe (strain 972 / ATCC 24843) (Fission yeast).
   1340..1381    +  CDS            V5 tag: epitope tag from simian virus 5
   1429..1676    +  terminator     CYC1 terminator: S. cerevisiae CYC1; transcription terminator for CYC1
   1688..1741    -  CDS            lacI (fragment): lac repressor; lacI; The lac repressor binds to the lac operator to inhibit transcription in E. coli. This inhibition can be relieved by adding lactose or isopropyl-β-D-thiogalactopyranoside (IPTG).
   1924..2512    -  rep_origin     ori: high-copy-number ColE1/pMB1/pBR322/pUC origin of replication
   2683..3543    -  CDS            AmpR: β-lactamase; bla; confers resistance to ampicillin, carbenicillin, and related antibiotics
   3544..3560    -  promoter       AmpR promoter (fragment): bla
   3639..4442    -  CDS            URA3: orotidine-5'-phosphate decarboxylase, required for uracil biosynthesis; S. cerevisiae URA3; yeast auxotrophic marker, counterselectable with 5-fluoroorotic acid (5-FOA)
   4443..4658    -  promoter       URA3 promoter: S. cerevisiae URA3
   4664..4687    -  promoter       tet promoter (fragment): E. coli promoter for tetracycline efflux protein gene
   4725..5105    +  CDS            RAF1 (fragment): RAF_YEAST - Experimental evidence at transcript level: Swiss-Prot protein existence level 2. Antagonizes transcriptional repression of recombinase FLP by REP1-REP2. May play a role in plasmid partitioning. From Saccharomyces cerevisiae (strain ATCC 204508 / S288c) (Baker's yeast).
   5259..6136    -  rep_origin     2μ ori: yeast 2μ plasmid origin of replication
   6232..6660    -  rep_origin     f1 ori (sequence partly withheld): f1 bacteriophage origin of replication; arrow indicates direction of (+) strand synthesis
>Addgene plasmid #107452 | pYES2.1-pomMet16 | addgene full sequence | sequence record 208887 | Addgene NGS Result
CGGATTAGAAGCCGCCGAGCGGGTGACAGCCCTCCGAAGGAAGACTCTCCTCCGTGCGTCCTCGTCTTCA
CCGGTCGCGTTCCTGAAACGCAGATGTGCCTCGCGCCGCACTGCTCCGAACAATAAAGATTCTACAATAC
TAGCTTTTATGGTTATGAAGAGGAAAAATTGGCAGTAACCTGGCCCCACAAACCTTCAAATGAACGAATC
AAATTAACAACCATAGGATGATAATGCGATTAGTTTTTTAGCCTTATTTCTGGGGTAATTAATCAGCGAA
GCGATGATTTTTGATCTATTAACAGATATATAAATGCAAAAACTGCATAACCACTTTAACTAATACTTTC
AACATTTTCGGTTTGTATTACTTCTTATTCAAATGTAATAAAAGTATCAACAAAAAATTGTTAATATACC
TCTATACTTTAACGTCAAGGAGAAAAAACCCCGGATCGGACTACTAGCAGCTGTAATACGACTCACTATA
GGGAATATTAAGCTCGCCCTTATGAGCTCAATCGATACGCCTGCTAATAAATTGCAAGCGAAAACCTTGT
TTCACCCAGAACATCTCGAATACATCAACAAGCAGTTATCGGAGCTTAGTCCTCAAGATATCTTAAAATG
GTGCCGTTGGACACTTCCTTCTTTGTTTCAAACATCTGCGTTAGGACTGTCCGGGCTTGTTATTATGGAC
ATGTTATCGAAAATGGATATGAATGTTCCTCTGATTTTTATCAACACACTTCATCATTTCCCAGAAACAC
TGGATCTTCTTGAAAAAGTCAAAACTAAGTATCCTAACGTGCCTGTTCACGTCTATCGTTGTGCTGAAGC
AGCCAACGAAAAGGAATTTGCTCAGAAGTTTGGTGAGAAGCTTTGGGAGACAGATGAATCTCGGTATGAC
TTTTTAGTCAAAGTGGAACCAGCAAGTCGTGCTTATTCTGACTTAAATGTACTTGCTGTGTTTACTGGCC
GCCGCCGTAGTCAAGGTGGAGAGCGCGGATCTTTGCCCATTGTTCAGCTGGATGGACCAGTATTAAAGAT
CAACCCCTTGGCTAACTGGTCTTTTACTGAAGTTCATAATTATATTATTACAAACAACGTTCCATATAAT
GAACTTCTGAACAAGGGTTACAGATCAGTTGGTGACTGGCACTCTACTCAACCAGTTAGAGAAGGTGAAG
ATGAACGTGCCGGACGTTGGCGCGGTCGAGAGAAAACAGAATGTGGATTACACAGTCATCCTCAAAGTAA
ATTCGCACAATATATGGCGGAGCTTAAAAAGAAGGAGACGGCTGATCAGAAGGGCGAGCTTCGAGGTCAC
CCATTCGAAGGTAAGCCTATCCCTAACCCTCTCCTCGGTCTCGATTCTACGCGTACCGGTCATCATCACC
ATCACCATTGAGTTTCTAGAGGGCCGCATCATGTAATTAGTTATGTCACGCTTACATTCACGCCCTCCCC
CCACATCCGCTCTAACCGAAAAGGAAGGAGTTAGACAACCTGAAGTCTAGGTCCCTATTTATTTTTTTAT
AGTTATGTTAGTATTAAGAACGTTATTTATATTTCAAATTTTTCTTTTTTTTCTGTACAGACGCGTGTAC
GCATGTAACATTATACTGAAAACCTTGCTTGAGAAGGTTTTGGGACGCTCGAAGGCTTTAATTTGCAAGC
TGCGGCCCTGCATTAATGAATCGGCCAACGCGCGGGGAGAGGCGGTTTGCGTATTGGGCGCTCTTCCGCT
TCCTCGCTCACTGACTCGCTGCGCTCGGTCGTTCGGCTGCGGCGAGCGGTATCAGCTCACTCAAAGGCGG
TAATACGGTTATCCACAGAATCAGGGGATAACGCAGGAAAGAACATGTGAGCAAAAGGCCAGCAAAAGGC
CAGGAACCGTAAAAAGGCCGCGTTGCTGGCGTTTTTCCATAGGCTCCGCCCCCCTGACGAGCATCACAAA
AATCGACGCTCAAGTCAGAGGTGGCGAAACCCGACAGGACTATAAAGATACCAGGCGTTTCCCCCTGGAA
GCTCCCTCGTGCGCTCTCCTGTTCCGACCCTGCCGCTTACCGGATACCTGTCCGCCTTTCTCCCTTCGGG
AAGCGTGGCGCTTTCTCATAGCTCACGCTGTAGGTATCTCAGTTCGGTGTAGGTCGTTCGCTCCAAGCTG
GGCTGTGTGCACGAACCCCCCGTTCAGCCCGACCGCTGCGCCTTATCCGGTAACTATCGTCTTGAGTCCA
ACCCGGTAAGACACGACTTATCGCCACTGGCAGCAGCCACTGGTAACAGGATTAGCAGAGCGAGGTATGT
AGGCGGTGCTACAGAGTTCTTGAAGTGGTGGCCTAACTACGGCTACACTAGAAGAACAGTATTTGGTATC
TGCGCTCTGCTGAAGCCAGTTACCTTCGGAAAAAGAGTTGGTAGCTCTTGATCCGGCAAACAAACCACCG
CTGGTAGCGGTGGTTTTTTTGTTTGCAAGCAGCAGATTACGCGCAGAAAAAAAGGATCTCAAGAAGATCC
TTTGATCTTTTCTACGGGGTCTGACGCTCAGTGGAACGAAAACTCACGTTAAGGGATTTTGGTCATGAGA
TTATCAAAAAGGATCTTCACCTAGATCCTTTTAAATTAAAAATGAAGTTTTAAATCAATCTAAAGTATAT
ATGAGTAAACTTGGTCTGACAGTTACCAATGCTTAATCAGTGAGGCACCTATCTCAGCGATCTGTCTATT
TCGTTCATCCATAGTTGCCTGACTCCCCGTCGTGTAGATAACTACGATACGGGAGGGCTTACCATCTGGC
CCCAGTGCTGCAATGATACCGCGAGACCCACGCTCACCGGCTCCAGATTTATCAGCAATAAACCAGCCAG
CCGGAAGGGCCGAGCGCAGAAGTGGTCCTGCAACTTTATCCGCCTCCATCCAGTCTATTAATTGTTGCCG
GGAAGCTAGAGTAAGTAGTTCGCCAGTTAATAGTTTGCGCAACGTTGTTGCCATTGCTACAGGCATCGTG
GTGTCACGCTCGTCGTTTGGTATGGCTTCATTCAGCTCCGGTTCCCAACGATCAAGGCGAGTTACATGAT
CCCCCATGTTGTGCAAAAAAGCGGTTAGCTCCTTCGGTCCTCCGATCGTTGTCAGAAGTAAGTTGGCCGC
AGTGTTATCACTCATGGTTATGGCAGCACTGCATAATTCTCTTACTGTCATGCCATCCGTAAGATGCTTT
TCTGTGACTGGTGAGTACTCAACCAAGTCATTCTGAGAATAGTGTATGCGGCGACCGAGTTGCTCTTGCC
CGGCGTCAATACGGGATAATACCGCGCCACATAGCAGAACTTTAAAAGTGCTCATCATTGGAAAACGTTC
TTCGGGGCGAAAACTCTCAAGGATCTTACCGCTGTTGAGATCCAGTTCGATGTAACCCACTCGTGCACCC
AACTGATCTTCAGCATCTTTTACTTTCACCAGCGTTTCTGGGTGAGCAAAAACAGGAAGGCAAAATGCCG
CAAAAAAGGGAATAAGGGCGACACGGAAATGTTGAATACTCATACTCTTCCTTTTTCAATGGGTAATAAC
TGATATAATTAAATTGAAGCTCTAATTTGTGAGTTTAGTATACATGCATTTACTTATAATACAGTTTTTT
AGTTTTGCTGGCCGCATCTTCTCAAATATGCTTCCCAGCCTGCTTTTCTGTAACGTTCACCCTCTACCTT
AGCATCCCTTCCCTTTGCAAATAGTCCTCTTCCAACAATAATAATGTCAGATCCTGTAGAGACCACATCA
TCCACGGTTCTATACTGTTGACCCAATGCGTCTCCCTTGTCATCTAAACCCACACCGGGTGTCATAATCA
ACCAATCGTAACCTTCATCTCTTCCACCCATGTCTCTTTGAGCAATAAAGCCGATAACAAAATCTTTGTC
GCTCTTCGCAATGTCAACAGTACCCTTAGTATATTCTCCAGTAGATAGGGAGCCCTTGCATGACAATTCT
GCTAACATCAAAAGGCCTCTAGGTTCCTTTGTTACTTCTTCTGCCGCCTGCTTCAAACCGCTAACAATAC
CTGGGCCCACCACACCGTGTGCATTCGTAATGTCTGCCCATTCTGCTATTCTGTATACACCCGCAGAGTA
CTGCAATTTGACTGTATTACCAATGTCAGCAAATTTTCTGTCTTCGAAGAGTAAAAAATTGTACTTGGCG
GATAATGCCTTTAGCGGCTTAACTGTGCCCTCCATGGAAAAATCAGTCAAGATATCCACATGTGTTTTTA
GTAAACAAATTTTGGGACCTAATGCTTCAACTAACTCCAGTAATTCCTTGGTGGTACGAACATCCAATGA
AGCACACAAGTTTGTTTGCTTTTCGTGCATGATATTAAATAGCTTGGCAGCAACAGGACTAGGATGAGTA
GCAGCACGTTCCTTATATGTAGCTTTCGACATGATTTATCTTCGTTTCCTGCAGGTTTTTGTTCTGTGCA
GTTGGGTTAAGAATACTGGGCAATTTCATGTTTCTTCAACACTACATATGCGTATATATACCAATCTAAG
TCTGTGCTCCTTCCTTCGTTCTTCCTTCTGTTCGGAGATTACCGAATCAAAAAAATTTCAAGGAAACCGA
AATCAAAAAAAAGAATAAAAAAAAAATGATGAATTGAAAAGCTAGCTTATCGATGATAAGCTGTCAAACA
TGAGAATTAATTCCACGGACTATAGACTATACCTAGTATACTCCGTCTACTGTACGATACACTTCCGCTC
AGGTCCTTGTCCTTTAACGAGGCCTTACCACTCTTTTGTTACTCTATTGATCCAGCTCAGCAAAGGCAGT
GTGATCTAAGATTCTATCTTCGCGATGTAGTAAAACTAGCTAGACCGAGAAAGAGACTAGAAATGCAAAA
GGCACTTCTACAATGGCTGCCATCATTATTATCCGATGTGACGCTGCAGCTTCTCAATGATATTCGAATA
CGCTTTGAGGAGATACAGCCTAATATCCGACAAACTGTTTTACAGATTTACGATCGTACTTGTTACCCAT
CATTGAATTTTGAACATCCGAACCTGGGAGTTTTCCCTGAAACAGATAGTATATTTGAACCTGTATAATA
ATATATAGTCTAGCGCTTTACGGAAGACAATGTATGTATTTCGGTTCCTGGAGAAACTATTGCATCTATT
GCATAGGTAATCTTGCACGTCGCATCCCCGGTTCATTTTCTGCGTTTCCATCTTGCACTTCAATAGCATA
TCTTTGTTAACGAAGCATCTGTGCTTCATTTTGTAGAACAAAAATGCAACGCGAGAGCGCTAATTTTTCA
AACAAAGAATCTGAGCTGCATTTTTACAGAACAGAAATGCAACGCGAAAGCGCTATTTTACCAACGAAGA
ATCTGTGCTTCATTTTTGTAAAACAAAAATGCAACGCGAGAGCGCTAATTTTTCAAACAAAGAATCTGAG
CTGCATTTTTACAGAACAGAAATGCAACGCGAGAGCGCTATTTTACCAACAAAGAATCTATACTTCTTTT
TTGTTCTACAAAAATGCATCCCGAGAGCGCTATTTTTCTAACAAAGCATCTTAGATTACTTTTTTTCTCC
TTTGTGCGCTCTATAATGCAGTCTCTTGATAACTTTTTGCACTGTAGGTCCGTTAAGGTTAGAAGAAGGC
TACTTTGGTGTCTATTTTCTCTTCCATAAAAAAAGCCTGACTCCACTTCCCGCGTTTACTGATTACTAGC
GAAGCTGCGGGTGCATTTTTTCAAGATAAAGGCATCCCCGATTATATTCTATACCGATGTGGATTGCGCA
TACTTTGTGAACAGAAAGTGATAGCGTTGATGATTCTTCATTGGTCAGAAAATTATGAACGGTTTCTTCT
ATTTTGTCTCTATATACTACGTATAGGAAATGTTTACATTTTCGTATTGTTTTCGATTCACTCTATGAAT
AGTTCTTACTACAATTTTTTTGTCTAAAGAGTAATACTAGAGATAAACATAAAAAATGTAGAGGTCGAGT
TTAGATGCAAGTTCAAGGAGCGAAAGGTGGATGGGTAGGTTATATAGGGATATAGCACAGAGATATATAG
CAAAGAGATACTTTTGAGCAATGTTTGTGGAAGCGGTATTCGCAATGGGAAGCTCC
[37 nt withheld, positions 6147-6183]
AGATTGTATAAGCAAATATTTAAATTGTAAGCGTTAATATTTTGTTAAAATTCGCGTTAAATTTTTGTTA
AATCAGCTCATTTTTTAACCAATAGGCCGAAATCGGCAAAATCCCTTATAAATCAAAAGAATAGACCGAG
ATAGGGT
[37 nt withheld, positions 6331-6367]
AAAGAACGTGGACTCCAACGTCAAAGG
[49 nt withheld, positions 6395-6443]
T
[91 nt withheld, positions 6445-6535]
G
[124 nt withheld, positions 6537-6660]
GGGGATCGATCCACTAGTCCA
