>Addgene plasmid #107452 | pYES2.1-pomMet16 | depositor partial sequence | sequence record 202688 | Coding sequence for S. pombe Met16 gene (without the stop codon)
ATGAGCTCAATCGATACGCCTGCTAATAAATTGCAAGCGAAAACCTTGTTTCACCCAGAACATCTCGAAT
ACATCAACAAGCAGTTATCGGAGCTTAGTCCTCAAGATATCTTAAAATGGTGCCGTTGGACACTTCCTTC
TTTGTTTCAAACATCTGCGTTAGGACTGTCCGGGCTTGTTATTATGGACATGTTATCGAAAATGGATATG
AATGTTCCTCTGATTTTTATCAACACACTTCATCATTTCCCAGAAACACTGGATCTTCTTGAAAAAGTCA
AAACTAAGTATCCTAACGTGCCTGTTCACGTCTATCGTTGTGCTGAAGCAGCCAACGAAAAGGAATTTGC
TCAGAAGTTTGGTGAGAAGCTTTGGGAGACAGATGAATCTCGGTATGACTTTTTAGTCAAAGTGGAACCA
GCAAGTCGTGCTTATTCTGACTTAAATGTACTTGCTGTGTTTACTGGCCGCCGCCGTAGTCAAGGTGGAG
AGCGCGGATCTTTGCCCATTGTTCAGCTGGATGGACCAGTATTAAAGATCAACCCCTTGGCTAACTGGTC
TTTTACTGAAGTTCATAATTATATTATTACAAACAACGTTCCATATAATGAACTTCTGAACAAGGGTTAC
AGATCAGTTGGTGACTGGCACTCTACTCAACCAGTTAGAGAAGGTGAAGATGAACGTGCCGGACGTTGGC
GCGGTCGAGAGAAAACAGAATGTGGATTACACAGTCATCCTCAAAGTAAATTCGCACAATATATGGCGGA
GCTTAAAAAGAAGGAGACGGCTGATCAG
